LOCUS       Exported 8101 bp ds-DNA circular SYN 13-MAY-2021
DEFINITION  Mammalian expression of cell-surface protein extracellular domain
            fused to COMP5AP-AviTag-9xHis. Protein is secreted from cells..
ACCESSION   .
VERSION     .
KEYWORDS    pD649-HAsp-IL1RL2-COMP5AP-AviTag-9xHis
SOURCE      synthetic DNA construct
  ORGANISM  synthetic DNA construct
REFERENCE   1 (bases 1 to 8101)
  AUTHORS   Wojtowicz WM, Vielmetter J, Fernandes RA, Siepe DH, Eastman CL,
            Chisholm GB, Cox S, Klock H, Anderson PW, Rue SM, Miller JJ, Glaser
            SM, Bragstad ML, Vance J, Lam AW, Lesley SA, Zinn K, Garcia KC
  TITLE     A Human IgSF Cell-Surface Interactome Reveals a Complex Network of
            Protein-Protein Interactions.
  JOURNAL   Cell. 2020 Aug 20;182(4):1027-1043.e17. doi:
            10.1016/j.cell.2020.07.025.
  PUBMED    32822567
REFERENCE   2 (bases 1 to 8101)
  AUTHORS   .
  TITLE     Direct Submission
  JOURNAL   Exported May 13, 2021 from SnapGene Server 1.1.58
            http://www.snapgene.com
FEATURES             Location/Qualifiers
     source          1..8101
                     /organism="synthetic DNA construct"
                     /mol_type="other DNA"
     primer_bind     124..143
                     /label=Kan-R
                     /note="Kanamycin resistance gene, reverse primer"
     primer_bind     149..168
                     /label=pENTR-R
                     /note="pENTR vectors, reverse primer"
     rep_origin      254..842
                     /direction=RIGHT
                     /label=ori
                     /note="high-copy-number ColE1/pMB1/pBR322/pUC origin of
                     replication"
     primer_bind     743..762
                     /label=pBR322ori-F
                     /note="pBR322 origin, forward primer"
     primer_bind     996..1013
                     /label=L4440
                     /note="L4440 vector, forward primer"
     primer_bind     1111..1128
                     /label=M13 Forward
                     /note="In lacZ gene. Also called M13-F20 or M13 (-21)
                     Forward"
     primer_bind     1112..1128
                     /label=M13 fwd
                     /note="common sequencing primer, one of multiple similar
                     variants"
     protein_bind    1584..1600
                     /label=lac operator
                     /bound_moiety="lac repressor encoded by lacI"
                     /note="The lac repressor binds to the lac operator to
                     inhibit transcription in E. coli. This inhibition can be
                     relieved by adding lactose or
                     isopropyl-beta-D-thiogalactopyranoside (IPTG)."
     enhancer        1767..2146
                     /label=CMV enhancer
                     /note="human cytomegalovirus immediate early enhancer"
     promoter        2147..2350
                     /label=CMV promoter
                     /note="human cytomegalovirus (CMV) immediate early
                     promoter"
     primer_bind     2301..2321
                     /label=CMV-F
                     /note="Human CMV immediate early promoter, forward primer"
     primer_bind     2347..2371
                     /label=LNCX
                     /note="Human CMV promoter, forward primer"
     promoter        2581..2599
                     /label=SP6 promoter
                     /note="promoter for bacteriophage SP6 RNA polymerase"
     primer_bind     2581..2598
                     /label=SP6
                     /note="SP6 promoter, forward primer"
     primer_bind     2612..2631
                     /label=pMT2-F
                     /note="Synthetic intron, forward primer"
     CDS             3751..3774
                     /codon_start=1
                     /product="recognition and cleavage site for human
                     rhinovirus 3C and PreScission proteases"
                     /label=HRV 3C site
                     /translation="LEVLFQGP"
     CDS             5434..5478
                     /codon_start=1
                     /product="peptide tag that allows for enzymatic
                     biotinylation"
                     /label=AviTag(TM)
                     /translation="GLNDIFEAQKIEWHE"
     CDS             5479..5505
                     /codon_start=1
                     /product="9xHis affinity tag"
                     /label=9xHis
                     /translation="HHHHHHHHH"
     primer_bind     complement(5645..5662)
                     /label=BGH-rev
                     /note="Bovine growth hormone terminator, reverse primer.
                     Also called BGH reverse"
     polyA_signal    5651..5762
                     /label=bGH poly(A) signal
                     /note="bovine growth hormone polyadenylation signal"
     primer_bind     complement(5880..5900)
                     /label=pBABE 3'
                     /note="SV40 enhancer, reverse primer for pBABE vectors"
     promoter        5885..6214
                     /label=SV40 promoter
                     /note="SV40 enhancer and early promoter"
     rep_origin      6065..6200
                     /label=SV40 ori
                     /note="SV40 origin of replication"
     primer_bind     6127..6146
                     /label=SV40pro-F
                     /note="SV40 promoter/origin, forward primer"
     promoter        6262..6309
                     /label=EM7 promoter
                     /note="synthetic bacterial promoter "
     CDS             6328..6927
                     /codon_start=1
                     /gene="pac from Streptomyces alboniger"
                     /product="puromycin N-acetyltransferase"
                     /label=PuroR
                     /note="confers resistance to puromycin"
                     /translation="MTEYKPTVRLATRDDVPRAVRTLAAAFADYPATRHTVDPDRHIER
                     VTELQELFLTRVGLDIGKVWVADDGAAVAVWTTPESVEAGAVFAEIGPRMAELSGSRLA
                     AQQQMEGLLAPHRPKEPAWFLATVGVSPDHQGKGLGSAVVLPGVEAAERAGVPAFLETS
                     APRNLPFYERLGFTVTADVEVPEGPRTWCMTRKPGA"
     primer_bind     complement(6328..6347)
                     /label=Puro-R
                     /note="Puromycin resistance gene, reverse primer. Also
                     called puro-variant-R"
     primer_bind     6824..6844
                     /label=Puro-F
                     /note="Puromycin resistance gene, forward primer"
     polyA_signal    7057..7178
                     /label=SV40 poly(A) signal
                     /note="SV40 polyadenylation signal"
     primer_bind     complement(7094..7113)
                     /label=SV40pA-R
                     /note="SV40 polyA, reverse primer"
     primer_bind     7148..7167
                     /label=EBV-rev
                     /note="SV40 polyA terminator, reverse primer"
     CDS             complement(7231..8091)
                     /codon_start=1
                     /gene="bla"
                     /product="beta-lactamase"
                     /label=AmpR
                     /note="confers resistance to ampicillin, carbenicillin, and
                     related antibiotics"
                     /translation="MSIQHFRVALIPFFAAFCLPVFAHPETLVKVKDAEDQLGARVGYI
                     ELDLNSGKILESFRPEERFPMMSTFKVLLCGAVLSRIDAGQEQLGRRIHYSQNDLVEYS
                     PVTEKHLTDGMTVRELCSAAITMSDNTAANLLLTTIGGPKELTAFLHNMGDHVTRLDRW
                     EPELNEAIPNDERDTTMPVAMATTLRKLLTGELLTLASRQQLIDWMEADKVAGPLLRSA
                     LPAGWFIADKSGAGERGSRGIIAALGPDGKPSRIVVIYTTGSQATMDERNRQIAEIGAS
                     LIKHW"
     primer_bind     7854..7873
                     /label=Amp-R
                     /note="Ampicillin resistance gene, reverse primer"
     promoter        complement(8092..82)
                     /gene="bla"
                     /label=AmpR promoter
ORIGIN
        1 tttcaatatt attgaagcat ttatcagggt tattgtctca tgagcggata catatttgaa
       61 tgtatttaga aaaataaaca aataggggtc agtgttacaa ccaattaacc aattctgaac
      121 attatcgcga gcccatttat acctgaatat ggctcataac accccttgct catgaccaaa
      181 atcccttaac gtgagttacg cgcgcgtcgt tccactgagc gtcagacccc gtagaaaaga
      241 tcaaaggatc ttcttgagat cctttttttc tgcgcgtaat ctgctgcttg caaacaaaaa
      301 aaccaccgct accagcggtg gtttgtttgc cggatcaaga gctaccaact ctttttccga
      361 aggtaactgg cttcagcaga gcgcagatac caaatactgt tcttctagtg tagccgtagt
      421 tagcccacca cttcaagaac tctgtagcac cgcctacata cctcgctctg ctaatcctgt
      481 taccagtggc tgctgccagt ggcgataagt cgtgtcttac cgggttggac tcaagacgat
      541 agttaccgga taaggcgcag cggtcgggct gaacgggggg ttcgtgcaca cagcccagct
      601 tggagcgaac gacctacacc gaactgagat acctacagcg tgagctatga gaaagcgcca
      661 cgcttcccga agggagaaag gcggacaggt atccggtaag cggcagggtc ggaacaggag
      721 agcgcacgag ggagcttcca gggggaaacg cctggtatct ttatagtcct gtcgggtttc
      781 gccacctctg acttgagcgt cgatttttgt gatgctcgtc aggggggcgg agcctatgga
      841 aaaacgccag caacgcggcc tttttacggt tcctggcctt ttgctggcct tttgctcaca
      901 tgttctttcc tgcgttatcc cctgattctg tggataaccg tattaccgcc tttgagtgag
      961 ctgataccgc tcgccgcagc cgaacgaccg agcgcagcga gtcagtgagc gaggaagcgg
     1021 aaggcgagag tagggaactg ccaggcatca aactaagcag aaggcccctg acggatggcc
     1081 tttttgcgtt tctacaaact ctttctgtgt tgtaaaacga cggccagtct taagctcggg
     1141 ccccctgggc ggttctgata acgagtaatc gttaatccgc aaataacgta aaaacccgct
     1201 tcggcgggtt tttttatggg gggagtttag ggaaagagca tttgtcagaa tatttaaggg
     1261 cgcctgtcac tttgcttgat atatgagaat tatttaacct tataaatgag aaaaaagcaa
     1321 cgcactttaa ataagatacg ttgctttttc gattgatgaa cacctataat taaactattc
     1381 atctattatt tatgattttt tgtatataca atatttctag tttgttaaag agaattaaga
     1441 aaataaatct cgaaaataat aaagggaaaa tcagtttttg atatcaaaat tatacatgtc
     1501 aacgataata caaaatataa tacaaactat aagatgttat cagtatttat tatcatttag
     1561 aataaatttt gtgtcgccct taattgtgag cggataacaa ttacgagctt catgcacagt
     1621 ggcgttgact caatattggc cattagccat attattcatt ggttatatag cataaatcaa
     1681 tattggctat tggccattgc atacgttgta tctatatcat aatatgtaca tttatattgg
     1741 ctcatgtcca atatgaccgc catgttggca ttgattattg actagttatt aatagtaatc
     1801 aattacgggg tcattagttc atagcccata tatggagttc cgcgttacat aacttacggt
     1861 aaatggcccg cctggctgac cgcccaacga cccccgccca ttgacgtcaa taatgacgta
     1921 tgttcccata gtaacgccaa tagggacttt ccattgacgt caatgggtgg agtatttacg
     1981 gtaaactgcc cacttggcag tacatcaagt gtatcatatg ccaagtacgc cccctattga
     2041 cgtcaatgac ggtaaatggc ccgcctggca ttatgcccag tacatgacct tatgggactt
     2101 tcctacttgg cagtacatct acgtattagt catcgctatt accatggtga tgcggttttg
     2161 gcagtacatc aatgggcgtg gatagcggtt tgactcacgg ggatttccaa gtctccaccc
     2221 cattgacgtc aatgggagtt tgttttggca ccaaaatcaa cgggactttc caaaatgtcg
     2281 taacaactcc gccccattga cgcaaatggg cggtaggcgt gtacggtggg aggtctatat
     2341 aagcagagct cgtttagtga accgtcagat cgcctggaga cgccatccac gctgttttga
     2401 cctccataga agacaccggg accgatccag cctccgcggc cgggaacggt gcattggaac
     2461 gcggattccc cgtgccaaga gtgacgtaag taccgcctat agagtctata ggcccacccc
     2521 cttggcttcg ttagaacgcg gctacaatta atacataacc ttatgtatca tacacatacg
     2581 atttaggtga cactatagaa taacatccac tttgcctttc tctccacagg tgtccactcc
     2641 caggtccaac tgcacctcgg ttctatcgaa aacgcgcctg ctagcgccac catgaagacc
     2701 atcattgccc tgagctacat cttctgcctg gtgttcgctg cggccgccga tggctgcaag
     2761 gacatcttta tgaagaacga gatcctgagc gccagccagc ctttcgcctt caactgcacc
     2821 tttccaccta tcacctctgg cgaggtgtcc gtgacctggt acaagaacag cagcaagatc
     2881 cccgtgtcca agatcatcca gagcagaatc caccaggacg agacatggat tctgtttctg
     2941 cccatggaat ggggcgacag cggagtgtac cagtgcgtga tcaagggcag agacagctgc
     3001 catagaatcc acgtgaacct gaccgtgttc gagaaacatt ggtgcgacac cagcatcggc
     3061 ggactgccta atctgagcga cgagtacaag cagatcctgc acctgggcaa agacgacagc
     3121 ctgacctgtc atctgcactt ccctaagagc tgcgtgctgg gccccatcaa gtggtacaag
     3181 gactgcaacg agatcaaagg cgagcggttc accgtgctgg aaaccagact gctcgtgtcc
     3241 aatgtgtccg ccgaggacag aggcaattac gcctgtcagg ccatcctgac acacagcggc
     3301 aagcagtatg aggtgctgaa cggcatcacc gtgtccatca cagaaagagc cggatacggc
     3361 ggcagcgtgc caaagatcat ctaccccaag aaccacagca tcgaggtgca gctgggcacc
     3421 acactgatcg tggactgcaa tgtgaccgac accaaggaca acaccaacct gcggtgttgg
     3481 agagtgaaca acaccctggt ggacgactac tacgacgaga gcaagagaat cagagaaggc
     3541 gtggaaaccc acgtgtcctt cagagagcac aacctgtata ccgtgaatat caccttcctg
     3601 gaagtgaaga tggaagatta cggcctgcct ttcatgtgcc atgccggcgt gtccacagcc
     3661 tacatcattc tgcaactgcc cgctcctgac ttcagaggcg cgccggaaga tcaagttgat
     3721 ccaagattga ttgatggcaa gggcggatct ctggaggtgc tgttccaggg accaggcgga
     3781 agcggcaatc ccggcggcga tctggccccc cagatgctgc gcgagctgca ggagaccaat
     3841 gccgccctgc aggacgtgcg cgagctgctg cgccaccgcg tgaaggagat caccttcctg
     3901 aagaacaccg tgatggagtg cgacgcctgc ggtatgcagc cctctagagg ctccggctcc
     3961 atcatcccag ttgaggagga gaacccggac ttctggaacc gcgaggcagc cgaggccctg
     4021 ggtgccgcca agaagctgca gcctgcacag acagccgcca agaacctcat catcttcctg
     4081 ggcgatggga tgggggtgtc tacggtgaca gctgccagga tcctaaaagg gcagaagaag
     4141 gacaaactgg ggcctgagat acccctggcc atggaccgct tcccatatgt ggctctgtcc
     4201 aagacataca atgtagacaa acatgtgcca gacagtggag ccacagccac ggcctacctg
     4261 tgcggggtca agggcaactt ccagaccatt ggcttgagtg cagccgcccg ctttaaccag
     4321 tgcaacacga cacgcggcaa cgaggtcatc tccgtgatga atcgggccaa gaaagcaggg
     4381 aagtcagtgg gagtggtaac caccacacga gtgcagcacg cctcgccagc cggcacctac
     4441 gcccacacgg tgaaccgcaa ctggtactcg gacgccgacg tgcctgcctc ggcccgccag
     4501 gaggggtgcc aggacatcgc tacgcagctc atctccaaca tggacattga cgtgatccta
     4561 ggtggaggcc gaaagtacat gtttcgcatg ggaaccccag accctgagta cccagatgac
     4621 tacagccaag gtgggaccag gctggacggg aagaatctgg tgcaggaatg gctggcgaag
     4681 cgccagggtg cccggtatgt gtggaaccgc actgagctca tgcaggcttc cctggacccg
     4741 tctgtgaccc atctcatggg tctctttgag cctggagaca tgaaatacga gatccaccga
     4801 gactccacac tggacccctc cctgatggag atgacagagg ctgccctgcg cctgctgagc
     4861 aggaaccccc gcggcttctt cctcttcgtg gagggtggtc gcatcgacca tggtcatcat
     4921 gaaagcaggg cttaccgggc actgactgag acgatcatgt tcgacgacgc cattgagagg
     4981 gcgggccagc tcaccagcga ggaggacacg ctgagcctcg tcactgccga ccactcccac
     5041 gtcttctcct tcggaggcta ccccctgcga gggagctcca tcttcgggct ggcccctggc
     5101 aaggcccggg acaggaaggc ctacacggtc ctcctatacg gaaacggtcc aggctatgtg
     5161 ctcaaggacg gcgcccggcc ggatgttacc gagagcgaga gcgggagccc cgagtatcgg
     5221 cagcagtcag cagtgcccct ggacgaagag acccacgcag gcgaggacgt ggcggtgttc
     5281 gcgcgcggcc cgcaggcgca cctggttcac ggcgtgcagg agcagacctt catagcgcac
     5341 gtcatggcct tcgccgcctg cctggagccc tacaccgcct gcgacctggc gccccccgcc
     5401 ggcaccaccg acgccgcgca cccgggtggc ggaggactga acgacatctt cgaggctcag
     5461 aaaatcgaat ggcacgaaca tcaccatcac catcaccatc accattaagg ccggcctgta
     5521 gtcactggca caacgcgtta cccggtaagc caatcgggta tacacggtcg tcatactgca
     5581 gacagggttc ttctactttg caagatagtc ttgagtagta aaataaatag atagagaaaa
     5641 tcagcctcga ctgtgccttc tagttgccag ccatctgttg tttgcccctc ccccgtgcct
     5701 tccttgaccc tggaaggtgc cactcccact gtcctttcct aataaaatga ggaaattgca
     5761 tcacaacact caaccctatc tcggtctatt cttttgattt ataagggatt ttgccgattt
     5821 cggcctattg gttaaaaaat gagctgattt aacaaaaatt taacgcgaat taattctgtg
     5881 gaatgtgtgt cagttagggt gtggaaagtc cccaggctcc ccagcaggca gaagtatgca
     5941 aagcatgcat ctcaattagt cagcaaccag gtgtggaaag tccccaggct ccccagcagg
     6001 cagaagtatg caaagcatgc atctcaatta gtcagcaacc atagtcccgc ccctaactcc
     6061 gcccatcccg cccctaactc cgcccagttc cgcccattct ccgccccatg gctgactaat
     6121 tttttttatt tatgcagagg ccgaggccgc ctctgcctct gagctattcc agaagtagtg
     6181 aggaggcttt tttggaggcc taggcttttg caaaaagctc ccgggagctt gtatatccat
     6241 tttcggatct gatcagcacg tgttgacaat taatcatcgg catagtatat cggcatagta
     6301 taatacgaca aggtgaggaa ctaaaccatg accgagtaca agcccacggt gcgcctcgcc
     6361 acccgcgacg acgtccccag ggccgtacgc accctcgccg ccgcgttcgc cgactacccc
     6421 gccacgcgcc acaccgtcga tccggaccgc cacatcgagc gggtcaccga gctgcaagaa
     6481 ctcttcctca cgcgcgtcgg gctcgacatc ggcaaggtgt gggtcgcgga cgacggcgcc
     6541 gcggtggcgg tctggaccac gccggagagc gtcgaagcgg gggcggtgtt cgccgagatc
     6601 ggcccgcgca tggccgagtt gagcggttcc cggctggccg cgcagcaaca gatggaaggc
     6661 ctcctggcgc cgcaccggcc caaggagccc gcgtggttcc tggccaccgt cggcgtctcg
     6721 cccgaccacc agggcaaggg tctgggcagc gccgtcgtgc tccccggagt ggaggcggcc
     6781 gagcgcgccg gggtgcccgc cttcctggag acatccgcgc cccgcaacct ccccttctac
     6841 gagcggctcg gcttcaccgt caccgccgac gtcgaggtgc ccgaaggacc gcgcacctgg
     6901 tgcatgaccc gcaagcccgg tgcctgacac gtgctacgag atttcgattc caccgccgcc
     6961 ttctatgaaa ggttgggctt cggaatcgtt ttccgggacg ccggctggat gatcctccag
     7021 cgcggggatc tcatgctgga gttcttcgcc caccccaact tgtttattgc agcttataat
     7081 ggttacaaat aaagcaatag catcacaaat ttcacaaata aagcattttt ttcactgcat
     7141 tctagttgtg gtttgtccaa actcatcaat gtatcttatc atgtctgtat accgtcgacc
     7201 tctagctaga gcttggcgta atcatggtca ttaccaatgc ttaatcagtg aggcacctat
     7261 ctcagcgatc tgtctatttc gttcatccat agttgcctga ctccccgtcg tgtagataac
     7321 tacgatacgg gagggcttac catctggccc cagcgctgcg atgataccgc gagaaccacg
     7381 ctcaccggct ccggatttat cagcaataaa ccagccagcc ggaagggccg agcgcagaag
     7441 tggtcctgca actttatccg cctccatcca gtctattaat tgttgccggg aagctagagt
     7501 aagtagttcg ccagttaata gtttgcgcaa cgttgttgcc atcgctacag gcatcgtggt
     7561 gtcacgctcg tcgtttggta tggcttcatt cagctccggt tcccaacgat caaggcgagt
     7621 tacatgatcc cccatgttgt gcaaaaaagc ggttagctcc ttcggtcctc cgatcgttgt
     7681 cagaagtaag ttggccgcag tgttatcact catggttatg gcagcactgc ataattctct
     7741 tactgtcatg ccatccgtaa gatgcttttc tgtgactggt gagtactcaa ccaagtcatt
     7801 ctgagaatag tgtatgcggc gaccgagttg ctcttgcccg gcgtcaatac gggataatac
     7861 cgcgccacat agcagaactt taaaagtgct catcattgga aaacgttctt cggggcgaaa
     7921 actctcaagg atcttaccgc tgttgagatc cagttcgatg taacccactc gtgcacccaa
     7981 ctgatcttca gcatctttta ctttcaccag cgtttctggg tgagcaaaaa caggaaggca
     8041 aaatgccgca aaaaagggaa taagggcgac acggaaatgt tgaatactca tattcttcct
     8101 t
//
