[The description below was written by a language model from this plasmid's Addgene catalogue record and the feature table of its GenBank file.]
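Description:
pD649-HAsp-IL1RL2-COMP5AP-AviTag-9xHis is an 8.1 kb mammalian expression plasmid built on the pD649 backbone to produce a secreted, tagged form of the extracellular domain of human IL1RL2 (also known as IL-36R or IL-1Rrp2). It is propagated in E. coli as a high-copy plasmid through a ColE1/pUC-type origin and selected with ampicillin via the bla gene. For mammalian cells it carries a puromycin N-acetyltransferase cassette driven by the SV40 enhancer/early promoter, which includes the SV40 origin, and terminated by an SV40 poly(A) signal. An EM7 bacterial promoter also sits upstream of this marker.

The expression cassette uses the CMV immediate-early enhancer and promoter, followed by an SP6 phage promoter that serves as a sequencing primer site and could support in vitro transcription, and it ends with a bGH polyadenylation signal. The 948 bp IL1RL2 ectodomain insert was synthesized and cloned between preserved NotI and AscI sites. "HAsp" in the name suggests an N-terminal signal peptide directing secretion, although this element is not annotated in the feature table. Downstream of the insert lie an HRV 3C protease cleavage site and the backbone-encoded C-terminal fusion. "COMP5AP" is likewise unannotated and is presumably a COMP pentamerization domain plus alkaline phosphatase, which would provide multivalency and an enzymatic readout. It is followed by an AviTag for enzymatic biotinylation and a 9xHis tag for affinity purification.

The plasmid belongs to a collection made for a human IgSF cell-surface interactome screen, in which secreted ectodomain fusions are tested for protein–protein binding. The depositor notes that some plasmids in the collection may carry an IS4-like transposase insertion upstream of the CMV promoter. No such element is annotated here.
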