Addgene plasmid #157317: pD649-HAsp-IL1RL2-COMP5AP-AviTag-9xHis
Purpose: Mammalian expression of cell-surface protein extracellular domain fused to COMP5AP-AviTag-9xHis. Protein is secreted from cells.
Depositing lab: Chris Garcia. Depositing organization: Stanford University. Publication: A Human IgSF Cell-Surface Interactome Reveals a Complex Network of Protein-Protein Interactions. Wojtowicz WM, Vielmetter J, Fernandes RA, Siepe DH, Eastman CL, Chisholm GB, Cox S, Klock H, Anderson PW, Rue SM, Miller JJ, Glaser SM, Bragstad ML, Vance J, Lam AW, Lesley SA, Zinn K, Garcia KC. Cell. 2020 Aug 20;182(4):1027-1043.e17. doi: 10.1016/j.cell.2020.07.025. PubMed 32822567.
Backbone
  Vector backbone: pD649
  Backbone size w/o insert (bp): 7153
  Vector type: Mammalian Expression
Growth in bacteria
  Bacterial resistance: Ampicillin, 100 μg/mL
  Growth temperature: 37°C
  Growth strain: DH5alpha
  Copy number: High Copy
Gene/Insert
  Gene/Insert name: IL1RL2 (alt name: ILRL2)
  Species: H. sapiens (human)
  Insert size (bp): 948
  Entrez Gene: IL1RL2 (a.k.a. IL-1Rrp2, IL-36R, IL1R-rp2, IL1RRP2)
  Promoter: CMV/SP6
  Tag / fusion protein: COMP5AP-AviTag-9xHis (C terminal on backbone)
  Cloning method: Restriction Enzyme; 5′ cloning site GCGGCCGC (not destroyed); 3′ cloning site GGCGCGCC (not destroyed)
  Sequencing primers: 5′ ATTTAGGTGACACTATAG; 3′ CGTCGCACTCCATCACGGTG
Resource information
  A portion of this plasmid was derived from a plasmid made by: synthesis by ThermoFisher
Terms and licenses: Academic/Nonprofit Terms; Industry Terms: Not Available to Industry
Depositor comments: Some plasmids in this collection may have an IS4-like element ISVsa5 family transposase upstream of the CMV promoter.
How to cite: pD649-HAsp-IL1RL2-COMP5AP-AviTag-9xHis was a gift from Chris Garcia (Addgene plasmid # 157317 ; http://n2t.net/addgene:157317 ; RRID:Addgene_157317)
