>Addgene plasmid #157317 | pD649-HAsp-IL1RL2-COMP5AP-AviTag-9xHis | depositor partial sequence | sequence record 303744 | insert (extracellular domain)
GATGGCTGCAAGGACATCTTTATGAAGAACGAGATCCTGAGCGCCAGCCAGCCTTTCGCCTTCAACTGCA
CCTTTCCACCTATCACCTCTGGCGAGGTGTCCGTGACCTGGTACAAGAACAGCAGCAAGATCCCCGTGTC
CAAGATCATCCAGAGCAGAATCCACCAGGACGAGACATGGATTCTGTTTCTGCCCATGGAATGGGGCGAC
AGCGGAGTGTACCAGTGCGTGATCAAGGGCAGAGACAGCTGCCATAGAATCCACGTGAACCTGACCGTGT
TCGAGAAACATTGGTGCGACACCAGCATCGGCGGACTGCCTAATCTGAGCGACGAGTACAAGCAGATCCT
GCACCTGGGCAAAGACGACAGCCTGACCTGTCATCTGCACTTCCCTAAGAGCTGCGTGCTGGGCCCCATC
AAGTGGTACAAGGACTGCAACGAGATCAAAGGCGAGCGGTTCACCGTGCTGGAAACCAGACTGCTCGTGT
CCAATGTGTCCGCCGAGGACAGAGGCAATTACGCCTGTCAGGCCATCCTGACACACAGCGGCAAGCAGTA
TGAGGTGCTGAACGGCATCACCGTGTCCATCACAGAAAGAGCCGGATACGGCGGCAGCGTGCCAAAGATC
ATCTACCCCAAGAACCACAGCATCGAGGTGCAGCTGGGCACCACACTGATCGTGGACTGCAATGTGACCG
ACACCAAGGACAACACCAACCTGCGGTGTTGGAGAGTGAACAACACCCTGGTGGACGACTACTACGACGA
GAGCAAGAGAATCAGAGAAGGCGTGGAAACCCACGTGTCCTTCAGAGAGCACAACCTGTATACCGTGAAT
ATCACCTTCCTGGAAGTGAAGATGGAAGATTACGGCCTGCCTTTCATGTGCCATGCCGGCGTGTCCACAG
CCTACATCATTCTGCAACTGCCCGCTCCTGACTTCAGA
